Addgene plasmid #125262: CSII-prEF1a-mCherry-3xNLS
Purpose: Fluorescent reporter for cell size
Depositing lab: Jan Skotheim. Depositing organization: Stanford University. Publication: Constitutive expression of a fluorescent protein reports the size of live human cells. Berenson DF, Zatulovskiy E, Xie S, Skotheim JM. Mol Biol Cell. 2019 Nov 15;30(24):2985-2995. doi: 10.1091/mbc.E19-03-0171. Epub 2019 Oct 10. PubMed 31599704.
Backbone
  Vector backbone: CSII
  Backbone size w/o insert (bp): 9104
  Total vector size (bp): 9935
  Vector type: Mammalian Expression, Lentiviral
Growth in bacteria
  Bacterial resistance: Ampicillin, 100 μg/mL
  Growth temperature: 37°C
  Growth strain: NEB Stable
  Copy number: Unknown
Gene/Insert
  Gene/Insert name: mCherry-3xNLS
  Species: H. sapiens (human)
  Insert size (bp): 831
  Promoter: EF1a
  Tag / fusion protein: 3xNLS (C terminal on insert)
  Cloning method: Restriction Enzyme; 5′ cloning site EcoRI (not destroyed); 3′ cloning site HpaI (not destroyed)
  Sequencing primers: 5′ tgaagttaggccagcttgg; 3′ cattaaagcagcgtatcc
Terms and licenses: Academic/Nonprofit Terms; Industry Terms: Not Available to Industry
Depositor comments: Please visit https://www.biorxiv.org/content/10.1101/587162v1 for bioRxiv preprint.
How to cite: CSII-prEF1a-mCherry-3xNLS was a gift from Jan Skotheim (Addgene plasmid # 125262 ; http://n2t.net/addgene:125262 ; RRID:Addgene_125262)
