[The description below was written by a language model from this plasmid's Addgene catalogue record and pLannotate feature annotations shown in this document.]
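Description:
CSII-prEF1a-mCherry-3xNLS is an HIV-1-derived lentiviral transfer plasmid of roughly 9.9 kb, built on the CSII backbone and intended for stable expression in mammalian cells. In bacteria it replicates from a high-copy ColE1/pUC-type origin and is selected with ampicillin through the bla gene. An f1 origin is also annotated. Outside the viral region the backbone carries an SV40/EM7-driven BleoR (Sh ble) cassette with an SV40 polyadenylation signal. Because this cassette lies beyond the 3' LTR, it would not be packaged into virions or carried into transduced cells.

The viral genome is transcribed from a CMV enhancer/promoter fused to a truncated 5' LTR. This is followed by the Ψ packaging signal with a gag fragment, the Rev response element for Rev-dependent nuclear export, and the cPPT/CTS, which aids nuclear import of the reverse-transcribed genome. The internal expression cassette uses the strong constitutive human EF-1α promoter to drive mCherry, joined through a short linker to three tandem SV40 large T antigen nuclear localization signals at its C terminus. The insert was cloned between EcoRI and HpaI sites. A WPRE downstream enhances transcript stability and expression. The cassette ends in a truncated 3' LTR and a bGH polyadenylation signal. The nef annotation overlapping this region most likely reflects residual HIV sequence adjacent to the LTR rather than an intended coding payload.

The construct serves as a fluorescent reporter of cell size. Constitutively expressed red fluorescent protein is concentrated in the nucleus, and the total signal is used as a proxy for the size of live human cells. The record lists the insert species as human, although mCherry derives from Discosoma and the NLS from SV40.
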