Features (pLannotate 1.2.2; 33 found; start..end, strand, type, name):
     28..80      -  misc_feature   bom (fragment): basis of mobility region from pBR322
    235..614     +  enhancer       CMV enhancer: human cytomegalovirus immediate early enhancer
    615..814     +  promoter       CMV promoter: human cytomegalovirus (CMV) immediate early promoter
    832..1012    +  LTR            5' LTR (truncated): truncated 5' long terminal repeat (LTR) from HIV-1
   1059..1184    +  misc_feature   HIV-1 Ψ: packaging signal of human immunodeficiency virus type 1
   1168..1506    +  CDS            HIV-1 gag (fragment): gag protein from human immunodeficiency virus 1; gag
   1676..1909    +  misc_feature   RRE: The Rev response element (RRE) of HIV-1 allows for Rev-dependent mRNA export from the nucleus to the cytoplasm.
   2286..2386    +  CDS            Rev (fragment): human immunodeficiency virus 1 (HIV-1) Rev protein; rev; enhances nuclear export of unspliced and incompletely spliced viral mRNAs
   2412..2529    +  misc_feature   cPPT/CTS: central polypurine tract and central termination sequence of HIV-1
   2585..3747    +  promoter       EF-1α promoter: strong constitutive promoter for human elongation factor EF-1α
   3773..4480    +  CDS            mCherry: mCherry is a basic (constitutively fluorescent) red fluorescent protein published in 2004, derived from Discosoma sp.. It is reported to be a very rapidly-maturing monomer with low acid sensitivity.
   4481..4501    +  misc_feature   MCS (fragment): multiple cloning site
   4505..4525    +  CDS            SV40 NLS: nuclear localization signal of SV40 (simian virus 40) large T antigen
   4529..4549    +  CDS            SV40 NLS: nuclear localization signal of SV40 (simian virus 40) large T antigen
   4553..4573    +  CDS            SV40 NLS: nuclear localization signal of SV40 (simian virus 40) large T antigen
   4624..5212    +  misc_feature   WPRE: woodchuck hepatitis virus posttranscriptional regulatory element
   5137..5724    +  CDS            nef: NEF_HV112 - Experimental evidence at protein level: Swiss-Prot protein existence level 1. Extracellular Nef protein targets CD4(+) T-lymphocytes for apoptosis by interacting with CXCR4 surface receptors. From Human immunodeficiency virus type 1 group M subtype B (isolate PCV12) (HIV-1).
   5731..5911    +  LTR            5' LTR (truncated): truncated 5' long terminal repeat (LTR) from HIV-1
   5943..6167    +  polyA_signal   bGH poly(A) signal: bovine growth hormone polyadenylation signal
   6171..6192    +  promoter       SV40 promoter (fragment): SV40 enhancer and early promoter
   6213..6641    +  rep_origin     f1 ori (sequence partly withheld): f1 bacteriophage origin of replication; arrow indicates direction of (+) strand synthesis
   6655..6984    +  promoter       SV40 promoter: SV40 enhancer and early promoter
   7032..7079    +  promoter       EM7 promoter: synthetic bacterial promoter&nbsp
   7098..7472    +  CDS            BleoR: antibiotic-binding protein; Sh ble from Streptoalloteichus hindustanus; confers resistance to bleomycin, phleomycin, and Zeocin™
   7482..7607    +  CDS            ble (fragment): BLE_KLEPN - Experimental evidence at protein level: Swiss-Prot protein existence level 1. Binding protein with a strong affinity to the bleomycin family of antibiotics. Binds to CL990; an antimitotic-antibiotic compound. From Klebsiella pneumoniae.
   7602..7723    +  polyA_signal   SV40 poly(A) signal: SV40 polyadenylation signal
   7796..7812    -  protein_bind   lac operator: The lac repressor binds to the lac operator to inhibit transcription in E. coli. This inhibition can be relieved by adding lactose or isopropyl-β-D-thiogalactopyranoside (IPTG). lac repressor encoded by lacI
   7820..7850    -  promoter       lac promoter: promoter for the E. coli lac operon
   7865..7886    -  protein_bind   CAP binding site: CAP binding activates transcription in the presence of cAMP. E. coli catabolite activator protein
   7899..7991    -  CDS            lacI (fragment): lac repressor; lacI; The lac repressor binds to the lac operator to inhibit transcription in E. coli. This inhibition can be relieved by adding lactose or isopropyl-β-D-thiogalactopyranoside (IPTG).
   8174..8762    -  rep_origin     ori: high-copy-number ColE1/pMB1/pBR322/pUC origin of replication
   8933..9793    -  CDS            AmpR: β-lactamase; bla; confers resistance to ampicillin, carbenicillin, and related antibiotics
   9794..9898    -  promoter       AmpR promoter: bla
>Addgene plasmid #125262 | CSII-prEF1a-mCherry-3xNLS | addgene full sequence | sequence record 244511 | Addgene NGS Result
GACGGATCGGGAGATCTCCCGATCCCCTATGGTGCACTCTCAGTACAATCTGCTCTGATGCCGCATAGTT
AAGCCAGTATCTGCTCCCTGCTTGTGTGTTGGAGGTCGCTGAGTAGTGCGCGAGCAAAATTTAAGCTACA
ACAAGGCAAGGCTTGACCGACAATTGCATGAAGAATCTGCTTAGGGTTAGGCGTTTTGCGCTGCTTCGCG
ATGTACGGGCCAGATATACGCGTTGACATTGATTATTGACTAGTTATTAATAGTAATCAATTACGGGGTC
ATTAGTTCATAGCCCATATATGGAGTTCCGCGTTACATAACTTACGGTAAATGGCCCGCCTGGCTGACCG
CCCAACGACCCCCGCCCATTGACGTCAATAATGACGTATGTTCCCATAGTAACGCCAATAGGGACTTTCC
ATTGACGTCAATGGGTGGAGTATTTACGGTAAACTGCCCACTTGGCAGTACATCAAGTGTATCATATGCC
AAGTACGCCCCCTATTGACGTCAATGACGGTAAATGGCCCGCCTGGCATTATGCCCAGTACATGACCTTA
TGGGACTTTCCTACTTGGCAGTACATCTACGTATTAGTCATCGCTATTACCATGGTGATGCGGTTTTGGC
AGTACATCAATGGGCGTGGATAGCGGTTTGACTCACGGGGATTTCCAAGTCTCCACCCCATTGACGTCAA
TGGGAGTTTGTTTTGGCACCAAAATCAACGGGACTTTCCAAAATGTCGTAACAACTCCGCCCCATTGACG
CAAATGGGCGGTAGGCGTGTACGGTGGGAGGTCTATATAAGCAGCGCGTTTTGCCTGTACTGGGTCTCTC
TGGTTAGACCAGATCTGAGCCTGGGAGCTCTCTGGCTAACTAGGGAACCCACTGCTTAAGCCTCAATAAA
GCTTGCCTTGAGTGCTTCAAGTAGTGTGTGCCCGTCTGTTGTGTGACTCTGGTAACTAGAGATCCCTCAG
ACCCTTTTAGTCAGTGTGGAAAATCTCTAGCAGTGGCGCCCGAACAGGGACTTGAAAGCGAAAGGGAAAC
CAGAGGAGCTCTCTCGACGCAGGACTCGGCTTGCTGAAGCGCGCACGGCAAGAGGCGAGGGGCGGCGACT
GGTGAGTACGCCAAAAATTTTGACTAGCGGAGGCTAGAAGGAGAGAGATGGGTGCGAGAGCGTCAGTATT
AAGCGGGGGAGAATTAGATCGCGATGGGAAAAAATTCGGTTAAGGCCAGGGGGAAAGAAAAAATATAAAT
TAAAACATATAGTATGGGCAAGCAGGGAGCTAGAACGATTCGCAGTTAATCCTGGCCTGTTAGAAACATC
AGAAGGCTGTAGACAAATACTGGGACAGCTACAACCATCCCTTCAGACAGGATCAGAAGAACTTAGATCA
TTATATAATACAGTAGCAACCCTCTATTGTGTGCATCAAAGGATAGAGATAAAAGACACCAAGGAAGCTT
TAGACAAGATAGAGGAAGAGCAAAACAAAAGTAAGACCACCGCACAGCAAGGGCCGCTGATCTTCAGACC
TGGAGGAGGAGATATGAGGGACAATTGGAGAAGTGAATTATATAAATATAAAGTAGTAAAAATTGAACCA
TTAGGAGTAGCACCCACCAAGGCAAAGAGAAGAGTGGTGCAGAGAGAAAAAAGAGCAGTGGGAATAGGAG
CTTTGTTCCTTGGGTTCTTGGGAGCAGCAGGAAGCACTATGGGCGCAGCGTCAATGACGCTGACGGTACA
GGCCAGACAATTATTGTCTGGTATAGTGCAGCAGCAGAACAATTTGCTGAGGGCTATTGAGGCGCAACAG
CATCTGTTGCAACTCACAGTCTGGGGCATCAAGCAGCTCCAGGCAAGAATCCTGGCTGTGGAAAGATACC
TAAAGGATCAACAGCTCCTGGGGATTTGGGGTTGCTCTGGAAAACTCATTTGCACCACTGCTGTGCCTTG
GAATGCTAGTTGGAGTAATAAATCTCTGGAACAGATTTGGAATCACACGACCTGGATGGAGTGGGACAGA
GAAATTAACAATTACACAAGCTTAATACACTCCTTAATTGAAGAATCGCAAAACCAGCAAGAAAAGAATG
AACAAGAATTATTGGAATTAGATAAATGGGCAAGTTTGTGGAATTGGTTTAACATAACAAATTGGCTGTG
GTATATAAAATTATTCATAATGATAGTAGGAGGCTTGGTAGGTTTAAGAATAGTTTTTGCTGTACTTTCT
ATAGTGAATAGAGTTAGGCAGGGATATTCACCATTATCGTTTCAGACCCACCTCCCAACCCCGAGGGGAC
CCGACAGGCCCGAAGGAATAGAAGAAGAAGGTGGAGAGAGAGACAGAGACAGATCCATTCGATTAGTGAA
CGGATCTACAAATGGCAGTATTCATCCACAATTTTAAAAGAAAAGGGGGGATTGGGGGGTACAGTGCAGG
GGAAAGAATAGTAGACATAATAGCAACAGACATACAAACTAAAGAATTACAAAAACAAATTACAAAAATT
CAAAATTTTCGGGTTTATTACAGGGACAGCAGAAATTCACTTTGAATTAATTCAAGCTTCGTGAGGCTCC
GGTGCCCGTCAGTGGGCAGAGCGCACATCGCCCACAGTCCCCGAGAAGTTGGGGGGAGGGGTCGGCAATT
GAACCGGTGCCTAGAGAAGGTGGCGCGGGGTAAACTGGGAAAGTGATGTCGTGTACTGGCTCCGCCTTTT
TCCCGAGGGTGGGGGAGAACCGTATATAAGTGCAGTAGTCGCCGTGAACGTTCTTTTTCGCAACGGGTTT
GCCGCCAGAACACAGGTAAGTGCCGTGTGTGGTTCCCGCGGGCCTGGCCTCTTTACGGGTTATGGCCCTT
GCGTGCCTTGAATTACTTCCACCTGGCTCCAGTACGTGATTCTTGATCCCGAGCTGGAGCCAGGGGCGGG
CCTTGCGCTTTAGGAGCCCCTTCGCCTCGTGCTTGAGTTGAGGCCTGGCCTGGGCGCTGGGGCCGCCGCG
TGCGAATCTGGTGGCACCTTCGCGCCTGTCTCGCTGCTTTCGATAAGTCTCTAGCCATTTAAAATTTTTG
ATGACCTGCTGCGACGCTTTTTTTCTGGCAAGATAGTCTTGTAAATGCGGGCCAGGATCTGCACACTGGT
ATTTCGGTTTTTGGGGCCGCGGGCGGCGACGGGGCCCGTGCGTCCCAGCGCACATGTTCGGCGAGGCGGG
GCCTGCGAGCGCGGCCACCGAGAATCGGACGGGGGTAGTCTCAAGCTGGCCGGCCTGCTCTGGTGCCTGG
CCTCGCGCCGCCGTGTATCGCCCCGCCCTGGGCGGCAAGGCTGGCCCGGTCGGCACCAGTTGCGTGAGCG
GAAAGATGGCCGCTTCCCGGCCCTGCTCCAGGGGGCTCAAAATGGAGGACGCGGCGCTCGGGAGAGCGGG
CGGGTGAGTCACCCACACAAAGGAAAGGGGCCTTTCCGTCCTCAGCCGTCGCTTCATGTGACTCCACGGA
GTACCGGGCGCCGTCCAGGCACCTCGATTAGTTCTGGAGCTTTTGGAGTACGTCGTCTTTAGGTTGGGGG
GAGGGGTTTTATGCGATGGAGTTTCCCCACACTGAGTGGGTGGAGACTGAAGTTAGGCCAGCTTGGCACT
TGATGTAATTCTCCTTGGAATTTGCCCTTTTTGAGTTTGGATCTTGGTTCATTCTCAAGCCTCAGACAGT
GGTTCAAAGTTTTTTTCTTCCATTTCAGGTGTCGTGAACACGCTACCGGTCTCGAGAATTCCATGGTGAG
CAAGGGCGAGGAGGATAACATGGCCATCATCAAGGAGTTCATGCGCTTCAAGGTGCACATGGAGGGCTCC
GTGAACGGCCACGAGTTCGAGATCGAGGGCGAGGGCGAGGGCCGCCCCTACGAGGGCACCCAGACCGCCA
AGCTGAAGGTGACCAAGGGTGGCCCCCTGCCCTTCGCCTGGGACATCCTGTCCCCTCAGTTCATGTACGG
CTCCAAGGCCTACGTGAAGCACCCCGCCGACATCCCCGACTACTTGAAGCTGTCCTTCCCCGAGGGCTTC
AAGTGGGAGCGCGTGATGAACTTCGAGGACGGCGGCGTGGTGACCGTGACCCAGGACTCCTCCCTGCAGG
ACGGCGAGTTCATCTACAAGGTGAAGCTGCGCGGCACCAACTTCCCCTCCGACGGCCCCGTAATGCAGAA
GAAGACCATGGGCTGGGAGGCCTCCTCCGAGCGGATGTACCCCGAGGACGGCGCCCTGAAGGGCGAGATC
AAGCAGAGGCTGAAGCTGAAGGACGGCGGCCACTACGACGCTGAGGTCAAGACCACCTACAAGGCCAAGA
AGCCCGTGCAGCTGCCCGGCGCCTACAACGTCAACATCAAGTTGGACATCACCTCCCACAACGAGGACTA
CACCATCGTGGAACAGTACGAACGCGCCGAGGGCCGCCACTCCACCGGCGGCATGGACGAGCTGTACAAG
TCCGGACTCAGATCTCGAGCTGATCCAAAAAAGAAGAGAAAGGTAGATCCAAAAAAGAAGAGAAAGGTAG
ATCCAAAAAAGAAGAGAAAGGTAGGATCCACCGGATCTAGATAAGTTAACATCGAGGGATCAAGCTTATC
GATAATCAACCTCTGGATTACAAAATTTGTGAAAGATTGACTGGTATTCTTAACTATGTTGCTCCTTTTA
CGCTATGTGGATACGCTGCTTTAATGCCTTTGTATCATGCTATTGCTTCCCGTATGGCTTTCATTTTCTC
CTCCTTGTATAAATCCTGGTTGCTGTCTCTTTATGAGGAGTTGTGGCCCGTTGTCAGGCAACGTGGCGTG
GTGTGCACTGTGTTTGCTGACGCAACCCCCACTGGTTGGGGCATTGCCACCACCTGTCAGCTCCTTTCCG
GGACTTTCGCTTTCCCCCTCCCTATTGCCACGGCGGAACTCATCGCCGCCTGCCTTGCCCGCTGCTGGAC
AGGGGCTCGGCTGTTGGGCACTGACAATTCCGTGGTGTTGTCGGGGAAGCTGACGTCCTTTCCATGGCTG
CTCGCCTGTGTTGCCACCTGGATTCTGCGCGGGACGTCCTTCTGCTACGTCCCTTCGGCCCTCAATCCAG
CGGACCTTCCTTCCCGCGGCCTGCTGCCGGCTCTGCGGCCTCTTCCGCGTCTTCGCCTTCGCCCTCAGAC
GAGTCGGATCTCCCTTTGGGCCGCCTCCCCGCATCGATACCGTCGAGACCTAGAAAAACATGGAGCAATC
ACAAGTAGCAATACAGCAGCTACCAATGCTGATTGTGCCTGGCTAGAAGCACAAGAGGAGGAGGAGGTGG
GTTTTCCAGTCACACCTCAGGTACCTTTAAGACCAATGACTTACAAGGCAGCTGTAGATCTTAGCCACTT
TTTAAAAGAAAAGGGGGGACTGGAAGGGCTAATTCACTCCCAACGAAGACAAGATATCCTTGATCTGTGG
ATCTACCACACACAAGGCTACTTCCCTGATTGGCAGAACTACACACCAGGGCCAGGGATCAGATATCCAC
TGACCTTTGGATGGTGCTACAAGCTAGTACCAGTTGAGCAAGAGAAGGTAGAAGAAGCCAATGAAGGAGA
GAACACCCGCTTGTTACACCCTGTGAGCCTGCATGGGATGGATGACCCGGAGAGAGAAGTATTAGAGTGG
AGGTTTGACAGCCGCCTAGCATTTCATCACATGGCCCGAGAGCTGCATCCGGACTGTACTGGGTCTCTCT
GGTTAGACCAGATCTGAGCCTGGGAGCTCTCTGGCTAACTAGGGAACCCACTGCTTAAGCCTCAATAAAG
CTTGCCTTGAGTGCTTCAAGTAGTGTGTGCCCGTCTGTTGTGTGACTCTGGTAACTAGAGATCCCTCAGA
CCCTTTTAGTCAGTGTGGAAAATCTCTAGCAGGGCCCGTTTAAACCCGCTGATCAGCCTCGACTGTGCCT
TCTAGTTGCCAGCCATCTGTTGTTTGCCCCTCCCCCGTGCCTTCCTTGACCCTGGAAGGTGCCACTCCCA
CTGTCCTTTCCTAATAAAATGAGGAAATTGCATCGCATTGTCTGAGTAGGTGTCATTCTATTCTGGGGGG
TGGGGTGGGGCAGGACAGCAAGGGGGAGGATTGGGAAGACAATAGCAGGCATGCTGGGGATGCGGTGGGC
TCTATGGCTTCTGAGGCGGAAAGAACCAGCTGGGGCTCTAGGGGGTATCCCC
[124 nt withheld, positions 6213-6336]
C
[91 nt withheld, positions 6338-6428]
A
[49 nt withheld, positions 6430-6478]
CCTTTGACGTTGGAGTCCACGTTCTTT
[37 nt withheld, positions 6506-6542]
ACCCTATCTCGGTCTATTCTTTTGATTTATAAGGGATTTTGCCGATTTCGGCCTATTGGTTAAAAAATGA
GCTGATTTAACAAAAATTTAACGCGAATTAATTCTGTGGAATGTGTGTCAGTTAGGGTGTGGAAAGTCCC
CAGGCTCCCCAGCAGGCAGAAGTATGCAAAGCATGCATCTCAATTAGTCAGCAACCAGGTGTGGAAAGTC
CCCAGGCTCCCCAGCAGGCAGAAGTATGCAAAGCATGCATCTCAATTAGTCAGCAACCATAGTCCCGCCC
CTAACTCCGCCCATCCCGCCCCTAACTCCGCCCAGTTCCGCCCATTCTCCGCCCCATGGCTGACTAATTT
TTTTTATTTATGCAGAGGCCGAGGCCGCCTCTGCCTCTGAGCTATTCCAGAAGTAGTGAGGAGGCTTTTT
TGGAGGCCTAGGCTTTTGCAAAAAGCTCCCGGGAGCTTGTATATCCATTTTCGGATCTGATCAGCACGTG
TTGACAATTAATCATCGGCATAGTATATCGGCATAGTATAATACGACAAGGTGAGGAACTAAACCATGGC
CAAGTTGACCAGTGCCGTTCCGGTGCTCACCGCGCGCGACGTCGCCGGAGCGGTCGAGTTCTGGACCGAC
CGGCTCGGGTTCTCCCGGGACTTCGTGGAGGACGACTTCGCCGGTGTGGTCCGGGACGACGTGACCCTGT
TCATCAGCGCGGTCCAGGACCAGGTGGTGCCGGACAACACCCTGGCCTGGGTGTGGGTGCGCGGCCTGGA
CGAGCTGTACGCCGAGTGGTCGGAGGTCGTGTCCACGAACTTCCGGGACGCCTCCGGGCCGGCCATGACC
GAGATCGGCGAGCAGCCGTGGGGGCGGGAGTTCGCCCTGCGCGACCCGGCCGGCAACTGCGTGCACTTCG
TGGCCGAGGAGCAGGACTGACACGTGCTACGAGATTTCGATTCCACCGCCGCCTTCTATGAAAGGTTGGG
CTTCGGAATCGTTTTCCGGGACGCCGGCTGGATGATCCTCCAGCGCGGGGATCTCATGCTGGAGTTCTTC
GCCCACCCCAACTTGTTTATTGCAGCTTATAATGGTTACAAATAAAGCAATAGCATCACAAATTTCACAA
ATAAAGCATTTTTTTCACTGCATTCTAGTTGTGGTTTGTCCAAACTCATCAATGTATCTTATCATGTCTG
TATACCGTCGACCTCTAGCTAGAGCTTGGCGTAATCATGGTCATAGCTGTTTCCTGTGTGAAATTGTTAT
CCGCTCACAATTCCACACAACATACGAGCCGGAAGCATAAAGTGTAAAGCCTGGGGTGCCTAATGAGTGA
GCTAACTCACATTAATTGCGTTGCGCTCACTGCCCGCTTTCCAGTCGGGAAACCTGTCGTGCCAGCTGCA
TTAATGAATCGGCCAACGCGCGGGGAGAGGCGGTTTGCGTATTGGGCGCTCTTCCGCTTCCTCGCTCACT
GACTCGCTGCGCTCGGTCGTTCGGCTGCGGCGAGCGGTATCAGCTCACTCAAAGGCGGTAATACGGTTAT
CCACAGAATCAGGGGATAACGCAGGAAAGAACATGTGAGCAAAAGGCCAGCAAAAGGCCAGGAACCGTAA
AAAGGCCGCGTTGCTGGCGTTTTTCCATAGGCTCCGCCCCCCTGACGAGCATCACAAAAATCGACGCTCA
AGTCAGAGGTGGCGAAACCCGACAGGACTATAAAGATACCAGGCGTTTCCCCCTGGAAGCTCCCTCGTGC
GCTCTCCTGTTCCGACCCTGCCGCTTACCGGATACCTGTCCGCCTTTCTCCCTTCGGGAAGCGTGGCGCT
TTCTCATAGCTCACGCTGTAGGTATCTCAGTTCGGTGTAGGTCGTTCGCTCCAAGCTGGGCTGTGTGCAC
GAACCCCCCGTTCAGCCCGACCGCTGCGCCTTATCCGGTAACTATCGTCTTGAGTCCAACCCGGTAAGAC
ACGACTTATCGCCACTGGCAGCAGCCACTGGTAACAGGATTAGCAGAGCGAGGTATGTAGGCGGTGCTAC
AGAGTTCTTGAAGTGGTGGCCTAACTACGGCTACACTAGAAGAACAGTATTTGGTATCTGCGCTCTGCTG
AAGCCAGTTACCTTCGGAAAAAGAGTTGGTAGCTCTTGATCCGGCAAACAAACCACCGCTGGTAGCGGTG
GTTTTTTTGTTTGCAAGCAGCAGATTACGCGCAGAAAAAAAGGATCTCAAGAAGATCCTTTGATCTTTTC
TACGGGGTCTGACGCTCAGTGGAACGAAAACTCACGTTAAGGGATTTTGGTCATGAGATTATCAAAAAGG
ATCTTCACCTAGATCCTTTTAAATTAAAAATGAAGTTTTAAATCAATCTAAAGTATATATGAGTAAACTT
GGTCTGACAGTTACCAATGCTTAATCAGTGAGGCACCTATCTCAGCGATCTGTCTATTTCGTTCATCCAT
AGTTGCCTGACTCCCCGTCGTGTAGATAACTACGATACGGGAGGGCTTACCATCTGGCCCCAGTGCTGCA
ATGATACCGCGAGACCCACGCTCACCGGCTCCAGATTTATCAGCAATAAACCAGCCAGCCGGAAGGGCCG
AGCGCAGAAGTGGTCCTGCAACTTTATCCGCCTCCATCCAGTCTATTAATTGTTGCCGGGAAGCTAGAGT
AAGTAGTTCGCCAGTTAATAGTTTGCGCAACGTTGTTGCCATTGCTACAGGCATCGTGGTGTCACGCTCG
TCGTTTGGTATGGCTTCATTCAGCTCCGGTTCCCAACGATCAAGGCGAGTTACATGATCCCCCATGTTGT
GCAAAAAAGCGGTTAGCTCCTTCGGTCCTCCGATCGTTGTCAGAAGTAAGTTGGCCGCAGTGTTATCACT
CATGGTTATGGCAGCACTGCATAATTCTCTTACTGTCATGCCATCCGTAAGATGCTTTTCTGTGACTGGT
GAGTACTCAACCAAGTCATTCTGAGAATAGTGTATGCGGCGACCGAGTTGCTCTTGCCCGGCGTCAATAC
GGGATAATACCGCGCCACATAGCAGAACTTTAAAAGTGCTCATCATTGGAAAACGTTCTTCGGGGCGAAA
ACTCTCAAGGATCTTACCGCTGTTGAGATCCAGTTCGATGTAACCCACTCGTGCACCCAACTGATCTTCA
GCATCTTTTACTTTCACCAGCGTTTCTGGGTGAGCAAAAACAGGAAGGCAAAATGCCGCAAAAAAGGGAA
TAAGGGCGACACGGAAATGTTGAATACTCATACTCTTCCTTTTTCAATATTATTGAAGCATTTATCAGGG
TTATTGTCTCATGAGCGGATACATATTTGAATGTATTTAGAAAAATAAACAAATAGGGGTTCCGCGCACA
TTTCCCCGAAAAGTGCCACCTGACGTC
